Addgene plasmid #244509: R989-X80-566
Purpose: Bacterial protein expression of His6-MBP-tev-Hs.NRAS(1-169)
Depositing lab: Dominic Esposito. Depositing organization: Frederick National Laboratory.
Backbone
  Vector backbone: pDest-566
  Backbone size w/o insert (bp): 6800
  Vector type: Bacterial Expression
Growth in bacteria
  Bacterial resistance: Ampicillin, 100 μg/mL
  Growth temperature: 37°C
  Growth strain: DH5alpha
  Copy number: High Copy
Gene/Insert
  Gene/Insert name: His6-MBP-tev-Hs.NRAS(1-169)
  Species: H. sapiens (human)
  Entrez Gene: NRAS (a.k.a. ALPS4, CMNS, KRAS, N-ras, NCMS, NRAS1, NS6)
  Tag / fusion protein: His6-MBP (N terminal on insert)
  Cloning method: Gateway Cloning
Terms and licenses: Academic/Nonprofit Terms; Industry Terms: Not Available to Industry
How to cite: R989-X80-566 was a gift from Dominic Esposito (Addgene plasmid # 244509 ; http://n2t.net/addgene:244509 ; RRID:Addgene_244509)
