[The description below was written by a language model from this plasmid's Addgene catalogue record and pLannotate feature annotations shown in this document.]
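Description:
R989-X80-566 is a bacterial expression plasmid built on the pDest-566 Gateway destination backbone, designed to produce human NRAS residues 1–169 in E. coli as a His6-MBP fusion. The sequenced plasmid is about 7.3 kb. It is maintained through a ColE1/pMB1-type origin and selected with ampicillin via the bla (β-lactamase) gene. The catalogue lists it as high copy, although the annotation also shows the pBR322-derived bom region and a rop gene, which normally moderates copy number. An f1 origin is present as well, and short remnants of a tetracycline resistance gene are nonfunctional leftovers of the backbone's ancestry.

Expression is driven by a T7 promoter followed by a lac operator and the strong T7 gene 10 ribosome binding site. A plasmid-borne lacI gene supplies repressor, so transcription is held off until IPTG induction in a host that provides T7 RNA polymerase. The open reading frame begins with a hexahistidine tag and a signal-sequence-free maltose binding protein, which stays in the cytosol and generally aids solubility while offering affinity purification options. This is followed by the attB1 scar left by Gateway recombination, a TEV protease recognition site, and the truncated NRAS coding sequence, which ends ahead of attB2. TEV cleavage allows the His6-MBP portion to be removed after purification to release the NRAS fragment. A further annotated His-tag fragment lies downstream of attB2; the record's insert description does not list it as part of the product. The rrnB T1/T2 and T7 terminators follow the cassette. The record supports its use for recombinant production of NRAS protein but does not specify downstream applications.
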