Features (pLannotate 1.2.2; 27 found; start..end, strand, type, name):
      2..20      +  promoter       T7 promoter: promoter for bacteriophage T7 RNA polymerase
     21..45      +  protein_bind   lac operator: The lac repressor binds to the lac operator to inhibit transcription in E. coli. This inhibition can be relieved by adding lactose or isopropyl-β-D-thiogalactopyranoside (IPTG). lac repressor encoded by lacI
     60..82      +  RBS            RBS: efficient ribosome binding site from bacteriophage T7 gene 10 (Olins and Rangwala, 1989)
     99..116     +  CDS            7xHis (fragment): 6xHis affinity tag
    120..1217    +  CDS            MBP: maltose binding protein from E. coli; malE (mutated); This version of the gene does not encode a signal sequence, so MBP will remain in the cytosol.
   1237..1254    +  protein_bind   attB1 (fragment): mutant version of attB; core recombination site for the Gateway® BP reaction BP Clonase™
   1260..1276    +  CDS            TEV site (fragment): tobacco etch virus (TEV) protease recognition and cleavage site
   1281..1787    +  CDS            NRAS (fragment): RASN_HUMAN - Also known as HRAS1. Experimental evidence at protein level: Swiss-Prot protein existence level 1. Ras proteins bind GDP/GTP and possess intrinsic GTPase activity. From Homo sapiens (Human).
   1795..1812    -  protein_bind   attB2 (fragment): mutant version of attB; core recombination site for the Gateway® BP reaction BP Clonase™
   1912..1929    +  CDS            9xHis (fragment): 9xHis affinity tag
   1976..2091    +  ncRNA          5S rRNA: Accession: RF00001 - 5S ribosomal RNA
   2095..2181    +  terminator     rrnB T1 terminator: Escherichia coli rrnB; transcription terminator T1 from the E. coli rrnB gene
   2273..2300    +  terminator     rrnB T2 terminator: transcription terminator T2 from the E. coli rrnB gene
   2319..2358    +  promoter       AmpR promoter (fragment): bla
   2368..2415    +  terminator     T7 terminator: transcription terminator for bacteriophage T7 RNA polymerase
   2452..2907    +  rep_origin     f1 ori (sequence partly withheld): f1 bacteriophage origin of replication; arrow indicates direction of (+) strand synthesis
   3022..3882    -  CDS            AmpR: β-lactamase; bla; confers resistance to ampicillin, carbenicillin, and related antibiotics
   3883..3975    -  promoter       AmpR promoter: bla
   4056..4644    +  rep_origin     ori: high-copy-number ColE1/pMB1/pBR322/pUC origin of replication
   4830..4969    -  misc_feature   bom: basis of mobility region from pBR322
   5071..5262    -  CDS            rop: Rop protein, which maintains plasmids at low copy number; rop
   5279..5659    +  CDS            YPB1_ECOLX: Protein predicted: Swiss-Prot protein existence level 4. From Escherichia coli.
   5721..5785    -  CDS            TcR (fragment): tetracycline efflux protein; tet; confers resistance to tetracycline
   5800..5821    -  protein_bind   CAP binding site: CAP binding activates transcription in the presence of cAMP. E. coli catabolite activator protein
   5834..6916    -  CDS            lacI: lac repressor; lacI; The lac repressor binds to the lac operator to inhibit transcription in E. coli. This inhibition can be relieved by adding lactose or isopropyl-β-D-thiogalactopyranoside (IPTG).
   6917..6994    -  promoter       lacI promoter: lacI
   7002..7281    -  CDS            TcR (fragment): tetracycline efflux protein; tet; confers resistance to tetracycline
>Addgene plasmid #244509 | R989-X80-566 | addgene full sequence | sequence record 488740 | Addgene NGS Result
TTAATACGACTCACTATAGGGGAATTGTGAGCGGATAACAATTCCCCTCTAGAAATAATTTTGTTTAACT
TTAAGAAGGAGATATACATATGAGATCCCATCACCATCACCATCACGGCAAAATCGAAGAAGGTAAACTG
GTAATCTGGATTAACGGCGATAAAGGCTATAACGGTCTCGCTGAAGTCGGTAAGAAATTCGAGAAAGATA
CCGGAATTAAAGTCACCGTTGAGCATCCGGATAAACTGGAAGAGAAATTCCCACAGGTTGCGGCAACTGG
CGATGGCCCTGACATTATCTTCTGGGCACACGACCGCTTTGGTGGCTACGCTCAATCTGGCCTGTTGGCT
GAAATCACCCCGGACAAAGCGTTCCAGGACAAGCTGTATCCGTTTACCTGGGATGCCGTACGTTACAACG
GCAAGCTGATTGCTTACCCGATCGCTGTTGAAGCGTTATCGCTGATTTATAACAAAGATCTGCTGCCGAA
CCCGCCAAAAACCTGGGAAGAGATCCCGGCGCTGGATAAAGAACTGAAAGCGAAAGGTAAGAGCGCGCTG
ATGTTCAACCTGCAAGAACCGTACTTCACCTGGCCGCTGATTGCTGCTGACGGGGGTTATGCGTTCAAGT
ATGAAAACGGCAAGTACGACATTAAAGACGTGGGCGTGGATAACGCTGGCGCGAAAGCGGGTCTGACCTT
CCTGGTTGACCTGATTAAAAACAAACACATGAATGCAGACACCGATTACTCCATCGCAGAAGCTGCCTTT
AATAAAGGCGAAACAGCGATGACCATCAACGGCCCGTGGGCATGGTCCAACATCGACACCAGCAAAGTGA
ATTATGGTGTAACGGTACTGCCGACCTTCAAGGGTCAACCATCCAAACCGTTCGTTGGCGTGCTGAGCGC
AGGTATTAACGCCGCCAGTCCGAACAAAGAGCTGGCAAAAGAGTTCCTCGAAAACTATCTGCTGACTGAT
GAAGGTCTGGAAGCGGTTAATAAAGACAAACCGCTGGGTGCCGTAGCGCTGAAGTCTTACGAGGAAGAGT
TGGCGAAAGATCCACGTATTGCCGCCACCATGGAAAACGCCCAGAAAGGTGAAATCATGCCGAACATCCC
GCAGATGTCCGCTTTCTGGTATGCCGTGCGTACTGCGGTGATCAACGCCGCCAGCGGTCGTCAGACTGTC
GATGAAGCCCTGAAAGACGCGCAGACTAATTCGGGATCTGATATCACAAGTTTGTACAAAAAAGTTGGCG
AAAACCTGTACTTCCAAGGCATGACTGAGTACAAACTGGTGGTGGTTGGAGCAGGTGGTGTTGGGAAAAG
CGCACTGACAATCCAGCTAATCCAGAACCACTTTGTAGATGAATATGATCCCACCATAGAGGATTCTTAC
AGAAAACAAGTGGTTATAGATGGTGAAACCTGTTTGTTGGACATACTGGATACAGCTGGACAAGAAGAGT
ACAGTGCCATGAGAGACCAATACATGAGGACAGGCGAAGGCTTCCTCTGTGTATTTGCCATCAATAATAG
CAAGTCATTTGCGGATATTAACCTCTACAGGGAGCAGATTAAGCGAGTAAAAGACTCGGATGATGTACCT
ATGGTGCTAGTGGGAAACAAGTGTGATTTGCCAACAAGGACAGTTGATACAAAACAAGCCCACGAACTGG
CCAAGAGTTACGGGATTCCATTCATTGAAACCTCAGCCAAGACCAGACAGGGTGTTGAAGATGCTTTTTA
CACACTGGTAAGAGAAATACGCCAGTACCGAATGAAATAATCAACTTTCTTGTACAAAGTGGTGATATCG
CTAGCTAGATAGCTAGAAGCTTGCGGCCGCACAGCTGTATACACGTGCAAGCCAGCCAGAACTCGCTCCT
GAAGACCCAGAGGATCTCGAGCACCACCACCACCACCACTAATGTTAATTAAGTTGGGCGTTCCTAGGCT
GATAAAACAGAATTTGCCTGGCGGCAGTAGCGCGGTGGTCCCACCTGACCCCATGCCGAACTCAGAAGTG
AAACGCCGTAGCGCCGATGGTAGTGTGGGGTCTCCCCATGCGAGAGTAGGGAACTGCCAGGCATCAAATA
AAACGAAAGGCTCAGTCGAAAGACTGGGCCTTTCGTTTTATCTGTTGTTTGTCGGTGAACGCTCTCCTGA
GTAGGACAAATCCGCCGGGAGCGGATTTGAACGTTGCGAAGCAACGGCCCGGAGGGTGGCGGGCAGGACG
CCCGCCATAAACTGCCAGGCATCAAATTAAGCAGAAGGCCATCCTGACGGATGGCCTTTTTGCGTTTCTA
CAAACTCTTTTGTTTATTTTTCTAAATACATTCAAATATGTATCCGCTGAGCAATAACTAGCATAACCCC
TTGGGGCCTCTAAACGGGTCTTGAGGGGTTTTTTGCTGAAAGGAGGAACTATATCCGGATTGGCGAATGG
G
[124 nt withheld, positions 2452-2575]
C
[91 nt withheld, positions 2577-2667]
A
[49 nt withheld, positions 2669-2717]
CCTTTGACGTTGGAGTCCACGTTCTTT
[37 nt withheld, positions 2745-2781]
ACCCTATCTCGGTCTATTCTTTTGATTTATAAGGGATTTTGCCGATTTCGGCCTATTGGTTAAAAAATGA
GCTGATTTAACAAAAATTTAACGCGAATTTTAACAAAATATTAACGTTTACAATTTCTGGCGGCACGATG
GCATGAGATTATCAAAAAGGATCTTCACCTAGATCCTTTTAAATTAAAAATGAAGTTTTAAATCAATCTA
AAGTATATATGAGTAAACTTGGTCTGACAGTTACCAATGCTTAATCAGTGAGGCACCTATCTCAGCGATC
TGTCTATTTCGTTCATCCATAGTTGCCTGACTCCCCGTCGTGTAGATAACTACGATACGGGAGGGCTTAC
CATCTGGCCCCAGTGCTGCAATGATACCGCGAGACCCACGCTCACCGGCTCCAGATTTATCAGCAATAAA
CCAGCCAGCCGGAAGGGCCGAGCGCAGAAGTGGTCCTGCAACTTTATCCGCCTCCATCCAGTCTATTAAT
TGTTGCCGGGAAGCTAGAGTAAGTAGTTCGCCAGTTAATAGTTTGCGCAACGTTGTTGCCATTGCTACAG
GCATCGTGGTGTCACGCTCGTCGTTTGGTATGGCTTCATTCAGCTCCGGTTCCCAACGATCAAGGCGAGT
TACATGATCCCCCATGTTGTGCAAAAAAGCGGTTAGCTCCTTCGGTCCTCCGATCGTTGTCAGAAGTAAG
TTGGCCGCAGTGTTATCACTCATGGTTATGGCAGCACTGCATAATTCTCTTACTGTCATGCCATCCGTAA
GATGCTTTTCTGTGACTGGTGAGTACTCAACCAAGTCATTCTGAGAATAGTGTATGCGGCGACCGAGTTG
CTCTTGCCCGGCGTCAATACGGGATAATACCGCGCCACATAGCAGAACTTTAAAAGTGCTCATCATTGGA
AAACGTTCTTCGGGGCGAAAACTCTCAAGGATCTTACCGCTGTTGAGATCCAGTTCGATGTAACCCACTC
GTGCACCCAACTGATCTTCAGCATCTTTTACTTTCACCAGCGTTTCTGGGTGAGCAAAAACAGGAAGGCA
AAATGCCGCAAAAAAGGGAATAAGGGCGACACGGAAATGTTGAATACTCATACTCTTCCTTTTTCAATCA
TGATTGAAGCATTTATCAGGGTTATTGTCTCATGAGCGGATACATATTTGAATGTATTTAGAAAAATAAA
CAAATAGGTCATGACCAAAATCCCTTAACGTGAGTTTTCGTTCCACTGAGCGTCAGACCCCGTAGAAAAG
ATCAAAGGATCTTCTTGAGATCCTTTTTTTCTGCGCGTAATCTGCTGCTTGCAAACAAAAAAACCACCGC
TACCAGCGGTGGTTTGTTTGCCGGATCAAGAGCTACCAACTCTTTTTCCGAAGGTAACTGGCTTCAGCAG
AGCGCAGATACCAAATACTGTCCTTCTAGTGTAGCCGTAGTTAGGCCACCACTTCAAGAACTCTGTAGCA
CCGCCTACATACCTCGCTCTGCTAATCCTGTTACCAGTGGCTGCTGCCAGTGGCGATAAGTCGTGTCTTA
CCGGGTTGGACTCAAGACGATAGTTACCGGATAAGGCGCAGCGGTCGGGCTGAACGGGGGGTTCGTGCAC
ACAGCCCAGCTTGGAGCGAACGACCTACACCGAACTGAGATACCTACAGCGTGAGCTATGAGAAAGCGCC
ACGCTTCCCGAAGGGAGAAAGGCGGACAGGTATCCGGTAAGCGGCAGGGTCGGAACAGGAGAGCGCACGA
GGGAGCTTCCAGGGGGAAACGCCTGGTATCTTTATAGTCCTGTCGGGTTTCGCCACCTCTGACTTGAGCG
TCGATTTTTGTGATGCTCGTCAGGGGGGCGGAGCCTATGGAAAAACGCCAGCAACGCGGCCTTTTTACGG
TTCCTGGCCTTTTGCTGGCCTTTTGCTCACATGTTCTTTCCTGCGTTATCCCCTGATTCTGTGGATAACC
GTATTACCGCCTTTGAGTGAGCTGATACCGCTCGCCGCAGCCGAACGACCGAGCGCAGCGAGTCAGTGAG
CGAGGAAGCGGAAGAGCGCCTGATGCGGTATTTTCTCCTTACGCATCTGTGCGGTATTTCACACCGCAAT
GGTGCACTCTCAGTACAATCTGCTCTGATGCCGCATAGTTAAGCCAGTATACACTCCGCTATCGCTACGT
GACTGGGTCATGGCTGCGCCCCGACACCCGCCAACACCCGCTGACGCGCCCTGACGGGCTTGTCTGCTCC
CGGCATCCGCTTACAGACAAGCTGTGACCGTCTCCGGGAGCTGCATGTGTCAGAGGTTTTCACCGTCATC
ACCGAAACGCGCGAGGCAGCTGCGGTAAAGCTCATCAGCGTGGTCGTGAAGCGATTCACAGATGTCTGCC
TGTTCATCCGCGTCCAGCTCGTTGAGTTTCTCCAGAAGCGTTAATGTCTGGCTTCTGATAAAGCGGGCCA
TGTTAAGGGCGGTTTTTTCCTGTTTGGTCACTGATGCCTCCGTGTAAGGGGGATTTCTGTTCATGGGGGT
AATGATACCGATGAAACGAGAGAGGATGCTCACGATACGGGTTACTGATGATGAACATGCCCGGTTACTG
GAACGTTGTGAGGGTAAACAACTGGCGGTATGGATGCGGCGGGACCAGAGAAAAATCACTCAGGGTCAAT
GCCAGCGCTTCGTTAATACAGATGTAGGTGTTCCACAGGGTAGCCAGCAGCATCCTGCGATGCAGATCCG
GAACATAATGGTGCAGGGCGCTGACTTCCGCGTTTCCAGACTTTACGAAACACGGAAACCGAAGACCATT
CATGTTGTTGCTCAGGTCGCAGACGTTTTGCAGCAGCAGTCGCTTCACGTTCGCTCGCGTATCGGTGATT
CATTCTGCTAACCAGTAAGGCAACCCCGCCAGCCTAGCCGGGTCCTCAACGACAGGAGCACGATCATGCT
AGTCATGCCCCGCGCCCACCGGAAGGAGCTGACTGGGTTGAAGGCTCTCAAGGGCATCGGTCGAGATCCC
GGTGCCTAATGAGTGAGCTAACTTACATTAATTGCGTTGCGCTCACTGCCCGCTTTCCAGTCGGGAAACC
TGTCGTGCCAGCTGCATTAATGAATCGGCCAACGCGCGGGGAGAGGCGGTTTGCGTATTGGGCGCCAGGG
TGGTTTTTCTTTTCACCAGTGAGACGGGCAACAGCTGATTGCCCTTCACCGCCTGGCCCTGAGAGAGTTG
CAGCAAGCGGTCCACGCTGGTTTGCCCCAGCAGGCGAAAATCCTGTTTGATGGTGGTTAACGGCGGGATA
TAACATGAGCTGTCTTCGGTATCGTCGTATCCCACTACCGAGATGTCCGCACCAACGCGCAGCCCGGACT
CGGTAATGGCGCGCATTGCGCCCAGCGCCATCTGATCGTTGGCAACCAGCATCGCAGTGGGAACGATGCC
CTCATTCAGCATTTGCATGGTTTGTTGAAAACCGGACATGGCACTCCAGTCGCCTTCCCGTTCCGCTATC
GGCTGAATTTGATTGCGAGTGAGATATTTATGCCAGCCAGCCAGACGCAGACGCGCCGAGACAGAACTTA
ATGGGCCCGCTAACAGCGCGATTTGCTGGTGACCCAATGCGACCAGATGCTCCACGCCCAGTCGCGTACC
GTCTTCATGGGAGAAAATAATACTGTTGATGGGTGTCTGGTCAGAGACATCAAGAAATAACGCCGGAACA
TTAGTGCAGGCAGCTTCCACAGCAATGGCATCCTGGTCATCCAGCGGATAGTTAATGATCAGCCCACTGA
CGCGTTGCGCGAGAAGATTGTGCACCGCCGCTTTACAGGCTTCGACGCCGCTTCGTTCTACCATCGACAC
CACCACGCTGGCACCCAGTTGATCGGCGCGAGATTTAATCGCCGCGACAATTTGCGACGGCGCGTGCAGG
GCCAGACTGGAGGTGGCAACGCCAATCAGCAACGACTGTTTGCCCGCCAGTTGTTGTGCCACGCGGTTGG
GAATGTAATTCAGCTCCGCCATCGCCGCTTCCACTTTTTCCCGCGTTTTCGCAGAAACGTGGCTGGCCTG
GTTCACCACGCGGGAAACGGTCTGATAAGAGACACCGGCATACTCTGCGACATCGTATAACGTTACTGGT
TTCACATTCACCACCCTGAATTGACTCTCTTCCGGGCGCTATCATGCCATACCGCGAAAGGTTTTGCGCC
ATTCGATGGTGTCCGGGATCTCGACGCTCTCCCTTATGCGACTCCTGCATTAGGAAGCAGCCCAGTAGTA
GGTTGAGGCCGTTGAGCACCGCCGCCGCAAGGAATGGTGCATGCAAGGAGATGGCGCCCAACAGTCCCCC
GGCCACGGGGCCTGCCACCATACCCACGCCGAAACAAGCGCTCATGAGCCCGAAGTGGCGAGCCCGATCT
TCCCCATCGGTGATGTCGGCGATATAGGCGCCAGCAACCGCACCTGTGGCGCCGGTGATGCCGGCCACGA
TGCGTCCGGCGTAGAGGATCGAGATCGATCTCGATCCCGCGAAA
